>Addgene plasmid #66873 | pBNJ24.6 | addgene partial sequence | sequence record 117587 | M13pUC-Fwd 5'-CCCAGTCACGACGTTGTAAAACG-3'
GACTCACTATAGGGCGAATTGGGCCCTCTAGATGCATGCTCGAGCGGCCGCCAGTGTGATGGATATCTGC
AGAATTCGCCCTTCTGTCTCTTATACACATCTGGCGCGCCAGCAAGGGCGAGGAGCTGTTCACCGGGGTG
GTGCCCATCCTGGTCGAGCTGGACGGCGACGTAAACGGCCACAAGTTCAGCGTGTCCGGCGAGGGCGAGG
GCGATGCCACCTACGGCAAGCTGACCCTGAAGTTCATCTGCACCACCGGCAAGCTGCCCGTGCCCTGGCC
CACCCTCGTGACCACCCTGACCTACGGCGTGCAGTGCTTCAGCCGCTACCCCGACCACATGAAGCAGCAC
GACTTCTTCAAGTCCGCCATGCCCGAAGGCTACGTCCAGGAGCGCACCATCTTCTTCAAGGACGACGGCA
ACTACAAGACCCGCGCCGAGGTGAAGTTCGAGGGCGACACCCTGGTGAACCGCATCGAGCTGAAGGGCAT
CGACTTCAAGGAGGACGGCAACATCCTGGGGCACAAGCTGGAGTACAACTACAACAGCCACAACGTCTAT
ATCATGGCCGACAAGCAGAAGAACGGCATCAAGGTGAACTTCAAGATCCGCCACAACATCGAGGACGGCA
GCGTGCAGCTCGCCGACCACTACCAGCAGAACACCCCCATCGGCGACGGCCCCGTGCTGCTGCCCGACAA
CCACTACCTGAGCACCCAGTCCGCCCTGAGCAAAGACCCCAACGAGAAGCGCGATCACATGGTCCTGCTG
GAGTTCGTGACCGCCGCCGGGATCACT
