>Addgene plasmid #66873 | pBNJ24.6 | addgene partial sequence | sequence record 117589 | EGFP-N 5'-CGTCGCCGTCCAGCTCGACCAG-3'
GCTCCTCGCCCTTGCTGGCGCGCCAGATGTGTATAAGAGACAGAAGGGCGAATTCTGCAGATATCCATCA
CACTGGCGGCCGCTCGAGCATGCATCTAGAGGGCCCAATTCGCCCTATAGTGAGTCGTATTACAATTCAC
TGGCCGTCGTTTTACAACGTCGTGACTGGGAAAACCCTGGCGTTACCCAACTTAATCGCCTTGCAGCACA
TCCCCCTTTCGCCAGCTGGCGTAATAGCGAAGAGGCCCGCACCGATCGCCCTTCCCAACAGTTGCGCAGC
CTATACGTACGGCAGTTTAAGGTTTACACCTATAAAAGAGAGAGCCGTTATCGTCTGTTTGTGGATGTAC
AGAGTGATATTATTGACACGCCGGGGCGACGGATGGTGATCCCCCTGGCCAGTGCACGTCTGCTGTCAGA
TAAAGTCTCCCGTGAACTTTACCCGGTGGTGCATATCGGGGATGAAAGCTGGCGCATGATGACCACCGAT
ATGGCCAGTGTGCCGGTCTCCGTTATCGGGGAAGAAGTGGCTGATCTCAGCCACCGCGAAAATGACATCA
AAAACGCCATTAACCTGATGTTCTGGGGAATATAAATGTCAGGCATGAGATTATCAAAAAGGATCTTCAC
CTAGATCCTTTTCACGTAGAAAGCCAGTCCGCAGAAACGGTGCTGACCCCGGATGAATGTCAGCTACTGG
GCTATCTGGACAAGGGAAAACGCAAGCGCAAAGAGAAAGCAGGTAGCTTGCAGTGGGCTTACATGGC
