[The description below was written by a language model from this plasmid's Addgene catalogue record.]
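Description:
pBNJ24.6 is a bacterial donor plasmid that serves as the source of a Tn7-based transposon carrying eGFP, intended for tagging target genes with a fluorescent protein by transposition. It was built by TOPO cloning an insert of about 2 kb into an Invitrogen blunt-TOPO backbone of roughly 3 kb. The plasmid is maintained at high copy in standard E. coli cloning strains under kanamycin selection. The insert is flanked by M13 forward and reverse priming sites used for sequencing. No feature table is available, so the exact positions of the transposon ends, the origin of replication and any marker within the transposon itself are not stated in the record.

The payload is an eGFP coding sequence embedded in a transposon and deliberately lacking its own promoter. This arrangement fits the intended use. Rather than being expressed from the donor plasmid, the fluorescent protein coding sequence is meant to be inserted at many positions within a target gene of interest carried on another plasmid. Insertions that land in frame yield fusion proteins in which eGFP is expressed under the control of the target construct's regulatory elements.

A transposition reaction can therefore generate a library of fusion variants with the fluorescent protein placed at different sites along the target protein, avoiding the need to design each fusion individually. According to the record, the construct belongs to a set of transposons developed to speed up the creation of GFP-based biosensors and multicoloured libraries of fluorescent fusion proteins. Such libraries can then be screened for functional or signal-responsive fusions.
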