Addgene plasmid #66873: pBNJ24.6
Purpose: for transposon tagging with a fluorescent protein
Depositing lab: Thomas Hughes. Depositing organization: Montana State University. Publication: A faster way to make GFP-based biosensors: two new transposons for creating multicolored libraries of fluorescent fusion proteins. Sheridan DL, Hughes TE. BMC Biotechnol. 2004 Aug 18;4:17. 10.1186/1472-6750-4-17 PubMed 15317651.
Backbone
  Vector backbone: pBlunt-topo
  Backbone manufacturer: invitrogen
  Backbone size w/o insert (bp): 3000
  Vector type: source for a Tn7 transposon
Growth in bacteria
  Bacterial resistance: Kanamycin, 50 μg/mL
  Growth temperature: 37°C
  Growth strain: DH5alpha
  Copy number: High Copy
Gene/Insert
  Gene/Insert name: eGFP in a transposon
  Insert size (bp): 2000
  Promoter: none
  Tag / fusion protein: eGFP
  Cloning method: TOPO Cloning
  Sequencing primers: 5′ M13 forward; 3′ M13 reverse
Terms and licenses: Academic/Nonprofit Terms; Industry Terms: Not Available to Industry
How to cite: pBNJ24.6 was a gift from Thomas Hughes (Addgene plasmid # 66873 ; http://n2t.net/addgene:66873 ; RRID:Addgene_66873)
